>Addgene plasmid #189952 | pW403-lenti-sg3-mmItgb1-pEF1s-NLS-mScarlet-I-P2A-BlastR | addgene full sequence | sequence record 376591 | Addgene Partial NGS Result
GTACATCTACGTATTAGTCATCGCTATTACCATGGTGATGCGGTTTTGGCAGTACATCAATGGGCGTGGA
TAGCGGTTTGACTCACGGGGATTTCCAAGTCTCCACCCCATTGACGTCAATGGGAGTTTGTTTTGGCACC
AAAATCAACGGGACTTTCCAAAATGTCGTAACAACTCCGCCCCATTGACGCAAATGGGCGGTAGGCGTGT
ACGGTGGGAGGTCTATATAAGCAGCGCGTTTTGCCTGTACTGGGTCTCTCTGGTTAGACCAGATCTGAGC
CTGGGAGCTCTCTGGCTAACTAGGGAACCCACTGCTTAAGCCTCAATAAAGCTTGCCTTGAGTGCTTCAA
GTAGTGTGTGCCCGTCTGTTGTGTGACTCTGGTAACTAGAGATCCCTCAGACCCTTTTAGTCAGTGTGGA
AAATCTCTAGCAGTGGCGCCCGAACAGGGACTTGAAAGCGAAAGGGAAACCAGAGGAGCTCTCTCGACGC
AGGACTCGGCTTGCTGAAGCGCGCACGGCAAGAGGCGAGGGGCGGCGACTGGTGAGTACGCCAAAAATTT
TGACTAGCGGAGGCTAGAAGGAGAGAGATGGGTGCGAGAGCGTCAGTATTAAGCGGGGGAGAATTAGATC
GCGATGGGAAAAAATTCGGTTAAGGCCAGGGGGAAAGAAAAAATATAAATTAAAACATATAGTATGGGCA
AGCAGGGAGCTAGAACGATTCGCAGTTAATCCTGGCCTGTTAGAAACATCAGAAGGCTGTAGACAAATAC
TGGGACAGCTACAACCATCCCTTCAGACAGGATCAGAAGAACTTAGATCATTATATAATACAGTAGCAAC
CCTCTATTGTGTGCATCAAAGGATAGAGATAAAAGACACCAAGGAAGCTTTAGACAAGATAGAGGAAGAG
CAAAACAAAAGTAAGACCACCGCACAGCAAGCGGCCGCTGATCTTCAGACCTGGAGGAGGAGATATGAGG
GACAATTGGAGAAGTGAATTATATAAATATAAAGTAGTAAAAATTGAACCATTAGGAGTAGCACCCACCA
AGGCAAAGAGAAGAGTGGTGCAGAGAGAAAAAAGAGCAGTGGGAATAGGAGCTTTGTTCCTTGGGTTCTT
GGGAGCAGCAGGAAGCACTATGGGCGCAGCGTCAATGACGCTGACGGTACAGGCCAGACAATTATTGTCT
GGTATAGTGCAGCAGCAGAACAATTTGCTGAGGGCTATTGAGGCGCAACAGCATCTGTTGCAACTCACAG
TCTGGGGCATCAAGCAGCTCCAGGCAAGAATCCTGGCTGTGGAAAGATACCTAAAGGATCAACAGCTCCT
GGGGATTTGGGGTTGCTCTGGAAAACTCATTTGCACCACTGCTGTGCCTTGGAATGCTAGTTGGAGTAAT
AAATCTCTGGAACAGATTTGGAATCACACGACCTGGATGGAGTGGGACAGAGAAATTAACAATTACACAA
GCTTAATACACTCCTTAATTGAAGAATCGCAAAACCAGCAAGAAAAGAATGAACAAGAATTATTGGAATT
AGATAAATGGGCAAGTTTGTGGAATTGGTTTAACATAACAAATTGGCTGTGGTATATAAAATTATTCATA
ATGATAGTAGGAGGCTTGGTAGGTTTAAGAATAGTTTTTGCTGTACTTTCTATAGTGAATAGAGTTAGGC
AGGGATATTCACCATTATCGTTTCAGACCCACCTCCCAACCCCGAGGGGACCCGACAGGCCCGAAGGAAT
AGAAGAAGAAGGTGGAGAGAGAGACAGAGACAGATCCATTCGATTAGTGAACGGATCGGCACTGCGTGCG
CCAATTCTGCAGACAAATGGCAGTATTCATCCACAATTTTAAAAGAAAAGGGGGGATTGGGGGGTACAGT
GCAGGGGAAAGAATAGTAGACATAATAGCAACAGACATACAAACTAAAGAATTACAAAAACAAATTACAA
AAATTCAAAATTTTCGGGTTTATTACAGGGACAGCAGAGATCCAGTTTGGTTAATTAAGGTACCGAGGGC
CTATTTCCCATGATTCCTTCATATTTGCATATACGATACAAGGCTGTTAGAGAGATAATTAGAATTAATT
TGACTGTAAACACAAAGATATTAGTACAAAATACGTGACGTAGAAAGTAATAATTTCTTGGGTAGTTTGC
AGTTTTAAAATTATGTTTTAAAATGGACTATCATATGCTTACCGTAACTTGAAAGTATTTCGATTTCTTG
GCTTTATATATCTTGTGGAAAGGACGAAACACCGAAGCAGGGCCAAATTGTGGGGTTTTAGAGCTAGAAA
TAGCAAGTTAAAATAAGGCTAGTCCGTTATCAACTTGAAAAAGTGGCACCGAGTCGGTGCTTTTTTGAAT
TCGCTAGCTAGGTCTTGAAAGGAGTGGGAATTGGCTCCGGTGCCCGTCAGTGGGCAGAGCGCACATCGCC
CACAGTCCCCGAGAAGTTGGGGGGAGGGGTCGGCAATTGATCCGGTGCCTAGAGAAGGTGGCGCGGGGTA
AACTGGGAAAGTGATGTCGTGTACTGGCTCCGCCTTTTTCCCGAGGGTGGGGGAGAACCGTATATAAGTG
CAGTAGTCGCCGTGAACGTTCTTTTTCGCAACGGGTTTGCCGCCAGAACACAGGACCGGTTCTAGAGCGC
TGCCACCATGAAGCGACCTGCCGCCACAAAGAAGGCTGGACAGGCTAAGAAGAAGAAAGTGAGCAAGGGC
GAGGCAGTGATCAAGGAGTTCATGCGGTTCAAGGTGCACATGGAGGGCTCCATGAACGGCCACGAGTTCG
AGATCGAGGGCGAGGGCGAGGGCCGCCCCTACGAGGGCACCCAGACCGCCAAGCTGAAGGTGACCAAGGG
TGGCCCCCTGCCCTTCTCCTGGGACATCCTGTCCCCTCAGTTCATGTACGGCTCCAGGGCCTTCATCAAG
CACCCCGCCGACATCCCCGACTACTATAAGCAGTCCTTCCCCGAGGGCTTCAAGTGGGAGCGCGTGATGA
ACTTCGAGGACGGCGGCGCCGTGACCGTGACCCAGGACACCTCCCTGGAGGACGGCACCCTGATCTACAA
GGTGAAGCTCCGCGGCACCAACTTCCCTCCTGACGGCCCCGTAATGCAGAAGAAGACAATGGGCTGGGAA
GCGTCCACCGAGCGGTTGTACCCCGAGGACGGCGTGCTGAAGGGCGACATTAAGATGGCCCTGCGCCTGA
AGGACGGCGGCCGCTACCTGGCGGACTTCAAGACCACCTACAAGGCCAAGAAGCCCGTGCAGATGCCCGG
CGCCTACAACGTCGACCGCAAGTTGGACATCACCTCCCACAACGAGGACTACACCGTGGTGGAACAGTAC
GAACGCTCCGAGGGCCGCCACTCCACCGGCGGCATGGACGAGCTGTACAAGGGATCCGGCGCAACAAACT
TCTCTCTGCTGAAACAAGCCGGAGATGTCGAAGAGAATCCTGGACCGATGGCCAAGCCTTTGTCTCAAGA
AGAATCCACCCTCATTGAAAGAGCAACGGCTACAATCAACAGCATCCCCATCTCTGAAGACTACAGCGTC
GCCAGCGCAGCTCTCTCTAGCGACGGCCGCATCTTCACTGGTGTCAATGTATATCATTTTACTGGGGGAC
CTTGTGCAGAACTCGTGGTGCTGGGCACTGCTGCTGCTGCGGCAGCTGGCAACCTGACTTGTATCGTCGC
GATCGGAAATGAGAACAGGGGCATCTTGAGCCCCTGCGGACGGTGCCGACAGGTGCTTCTCGATCTGCAT
CCTGGGATCAAAGCCATAGTGAAGGACAGTGATGGACAGCCGACGGCAGTTGGGATTCGTGAATTGCTGC
CCTCTGGTTATGTGTGGGAGGGCTAAACGCGTTAAGTCGACAATCAACCTCTGGATTACAAAATTTGTGA
AAGATTGACTGGTATTCTTAACTATGTTGCTCCTTTTACGCTATGTGGATACGCTGCTTTAATGCCTTTG
TATCATGCTATTGCTTCCCGTATGGCTTTCATTTTCTCCTCCTTGTATAAATCCTGGTTGCTGTCTCTTT
ATGAGGAGTTGTGGCCCGTTGTCAGGCAACGTGGCGTGGTGTGCACTGTGTTTGCTGACGCAACCCCCAC
TGGTTGGGGCATTGCCACCACCTGTCAGCTCCTTTCCGGGACTTTCGCTTTCCCCCTCCCTATTGCCACG
GCGGAACTCATCGCCGCCTGCCTTGCCCGCTGCTGGACAGGGGCTCGGCTGTTGGGCACTGACAATTCCG
TGGTGTTGTCGGGGAAATCATCGTCCTTTCCTTGGCTGCTCGCCTGTGTTGCCACCTGGATTCTGCGCGG
GACGTCCTTCTGCTACGTCCCTTCGGCCCTCAATCCAGCGGACCTTCCTTCCCGCGGCCTGCTGCCGGCT
CTGCGGCCTCTTCCGCGTCTTCGCCTTCGCCCTCAGACGAGTCGGATCTCCCTTTGGGCCGCCTCCCCGC
GTCGACTTTAAGACCAATGACTTACAAGGCAGCTGTAGATCTTAGCCACTTTTTAAAAGAAAAGGGGGGA
CTGGAAGGGCTAATTCACTCCCAACGAAGACAAGATCTGCTTTTTGCTTGTACTGGGTCTCTCTGGTTAG
ACCAGATCTGAGCCTGGGAGCTCTCTGGCTAACTAGGGAACCCACTGCTTAAGCCTCAATAAAGCTTGCC
TTGAGTGCTTCAAGTAGTGTGTGCCCGTCTGTTGTGTGACTCTGGTAACTAGAGATCCCTCAGACCCTTT
TAGTCAGTGTGGAAAATCTCTAGCAGGGCCCGTTTAAACCCGCTGATCAGCCTCGACTGTGCCTTCTAGT
TGCCAGCCATCTGTTGTTTGCCCCTCCCCCGTGCCTTCCTTGACCCTGGAAGGTGCCACTCCCACTGTCC
TTTCCTAATAAAATGAGGAAATTGCATCGCATTGTCTGAGTAGGTGTCATTCTATTCTGGGGGGTGGGGT
GGGGCAGGACAGCAAGGGGGAGGATTGGGAAGACAATAGCAGGCATGCTGGGGATGCGGTGGGCTCTATG
GCTTCTGAGGCGGAAAGAACCAGCTGGGGCTCTAGGGGGTATCCCC
[124 nt withheld, positions 5087-5210]
C
[91 nt withheld, positions 5212-5302]
A
[49 nt withheld, positions 5304-5352]
CCTTTGACGTTGGAGTCCACGTTCTTT
[37 nt withheld, positions 5380-5416]
ACCCTATCTCGGTCTATTCTTTTGATTTATAAGGGATTTTGCCGATTTCGGCCTATTGGTTAAAAAATGA
GCTGATTTAACAAAAATTTAACGCGAATTAATTCTGTGGAATGTGTGTCAGTTAGGGTGTGGAAAGTCCC
CAGGCTCCCCAGCAGGCAGAAGTATGCAAAGCATGCATCTCAATTAGTCAGCAACCAGGTGTGGAAAGTC
CCCAGGCTCCCCAGCAGGCAGAAGTATGCAAAGCATGCATCTCAATTAGTCAGCAACCATAGTCCCGCCC
CTAACTCCGCCCATCCCGCCCCTAACTCCGCCCAGTTCCGCCCATTCTCCGCCCCATGGCTGACTAATTT
TTTTTATTTATGCAGAGGCCGAGGCCGCCTCTGCCTCTGAGCTATTCCAGAAGTAGTGAGGAGGCTTTTT
TGGAGGCCTAGGCTTTTGCAAAAAGCTCCCGGGAGCTTGTATATCCATTTTCGGATCTGATCAGCACGTG
TTGACAATTAATCATCGGCATAGTATATCGGCATAGTATAATACGACAAGGTGAGGAACTAAACCATGGC
CAAGTTGACCAGTGCCGTTCCGGTGCTCACCGCGCGCGACGTCGCCGGAGCGGTCGAGTTCTGGACCGAC
CGGCTCGGGTTCTCCCGGGACTTCGTGGAGGACGACTTCGCCGGTGTGGTCCGGGACGACGTGACCCTGT
TCATCAGCGCGGTCCAGGACCAGGTGGTGCCGGACAACACCCTGGCCTGGGTGTGGGTGCGCGGCCTGGA
CGAGCTGTACGCCGAGTGGTCGGAGGTCGTGTCCACGAACTTCCGGGACGCCTCCGGGCCGGCCATGACC
GAGATCGGCGAGCAGCCGTGGGGGCGGGAGTTCGCCCTGCGCGACCCGGCCGGCAACTGCGTGCACTTCG
TGGCCGAGGAGCAGGACTGACACGTGCTACGAGATTTCGATTCCACCGCCGCCTTCTATGAAAGGTTGGG
CTTCGGAATCGTTTTCCGGGACGCCGGCTGGATGATCCTCCAGCGCGGGGATCTCATGCTGGAGTTCTTC
GCCCACCCCAACTTGTTTATTGCAGCTTATAATGGTTACAAATAAAGCAATAGCATCACAAATTTCACAA
ATAAAGCATTTTTTTCACTGCATTCTAGTTGTGGTTTGTCCAAACTCATCAATGTATCTTATCATGTCTG
TATACCGTCGACCTCTAGCTAGAGCTTGGCGTAATCATGGTCATAGCTGTTTCCTGTGTGAAATTGTTAT
CCGCTCACAATTCCACACAACATACGAGCCGGAAGCATAAAGTGTAAAGCCTGGGGTGCCTAATGAGTGA
GCTAACTCACATTAATTGCGTTGCGCTCACTGCCCGCTTTCCAGTCGGGAAACCTGTCGTGCCAGCTGCA
TTAATGAATCGGCCAACGCGCGGGGAGAGGCGGTTTGCGTATTGGGCGCTCTTCCGCTTCCTCGCTCACT
GACTCGCTGCGCTCGGTCGTTCGGCTGCGGCGAGCGGTATCAGCTCACTCAAAGGCGGTAATACGGTTAT
CCACAGAATCAGGGGATAACGCAGGAAAGAACATGTGAGCAAAAGGCCAGCAAAAGGCCAGGAACCGTAA
AAAGGCCGCGTTGCTGGCGTTTTTCCATAGGCTCCGCCCCCCTGACGAGCATCACAAAAATCGACGCTCA
AGTCAGAGGTGGCGAAACCCGACAGGACTATAAAGATACCAGGCGTTTCCCCCTGGAAGCTCCCTCGTGC
GCTCTCCTGTTCCGACCCTGCCGCTTACCGGATACCTGTCCGCCTTTCTCCCTTCGGGAAGCGTGGCGCT
TTCTCATAGCTCACGCTGTAGGTATCTCAGTTCGGTGTAGGTCGTTCGCTCCAAGCTGGGCTGTGTGCAC
GAACCCCCCGTTCAGCCCGACCGCTGCGCCTTATCCGGTAACTATCGTCTTGAGTCCAACCCGGTAAGAC
ACGACTTATCGCCACTGGCAGCAGCCACTGGTAACAGGATTAGCAGAGCGAGGTATGTAGGCGGTGCTAC
AGAGTTCTTGAAGTGGTGGCCTAACTACGGCTACACTAGAAGAACAGTATTTGGTATCTGCGCTCTGCTG
AAGCCAGTTACCTTCGGAAAAAGAGTTGGTAGCTCTTGATCCGGCAAACAAACCACCGCTGGTAGCGGTG
GTTTTTTTGTTTGCAAGCAGCAGATTACGCGCAGAAAAAAAGGATCTCAAGAAGATCCTTTGATCTTTTC
TACGGGGTCTGACGCTCAGTGGAACGAAAACTCACGTTAAGGGATTTTGGTCATGAGATTATCAAAAAGG
ATCTTCACCTAGATCCTTTTAAATTAAAAATGAAGTTTTAAATCAATCTAAAGTATATATGAGTAAACTT
GGTCTGACAGTTACCAATGCTTAATCAGTGAGGCACCTATCTCAGCGATCTGTCTATTTCGTTCATCCAT
AGTTGCCTGACTCCCCGTCGTGTAGATAACTACGATACGGGAGGGCTTACCATCTGGCCCCAGTGCTGCA
ATGATACCGCGAGACCCACGCTCACCGGCTCCAGATTTATCAGCAATAAACCAGCCAGCCGGAAGGGCCG
AGCGCAGAAGTGGTCCTGCAACTTTATCCGCCTCCATCCAGTCTATTAATTGTTGCCGGGAAGCTAGAGT
AAGTAGTTCGCCAGTTAATAGTTTGCGCAACGTTGTTGCCATTGCTACAGGCATCGTGGTGTCACGCTCG
TCGTTTGGTATGGCTTCATTCAGCTCCGGTTCCCAACGATCAAGGCGAGTTACATGATCCCCCATGTTGT
GCAAAAAAGCGGTTAGCTCCTTCGGTCCTCCGATCGTTGTCAGAAGTAAGTTGGCCGCAGTGTTATCACT
CATGGTTATGGCAGCACTGCATAATTCTCTTACTGTCATGCCATCCGTAAGATGCTTTTCTGTGACTGGT
GAGTACTCAACCAAGTCATTCTGAGAATAGTGTATGCGGCGACCGAGTTGCTCTTGCCCGGCGTCAATAC
GGGATAATACCGCGCCACATAGCAGAACTTTAAAAGTGCTCATCATTGGAAAACGTTCTTCGGGGCGAAA
ACTCTCAAGGATCTTACCGCTGTTGAGATCCAGTTCGATGTAACCCACTCGTGCACCCAACTGATCTTCA
GCATCTTTTACTTTCACCAGCGTTTCTGGGTGAGCAAAAACAGGAAGGCAAAATGCCGCAAAAAAGGGAA
TAAGGGCGACACGGAAATGTTGAATACTCATACTCTTCCTTTTTCAATATTATTGAAGCATTTATCAGGG
TTATTGTCTCATGAGCGGATACATATTTGAATGTATTTAGAAAAATAAACAAATAGGGGTTCCGCGCACA
TTTCCCCGAAAAGTGCCACCTGACGTCGACGGATCGGGAGATCTCCCGATCCCCTATGGTGCACTCTCAG
TACAATCTGCTCTGATGCCGCATAGTTAAGCCAGTATCTGCTCCCTGCTTGTGTGTTGGAGGTCGCTGAG
TAGTGCGCGAGCAAAATTTAAGCTACAACAAGGCAAGGCTTGACCGACAATTGCATGAAGAATCTGCTTA
GGGTTAGGCGTTTTGCGCTGCTTCGCGATGTACGGGCCAGATATACGCGTTGACATTGATTATTGACTAG
TTATTAATAGTAATCAATTACGGGGTCATTAGTTCATAGCCCATATATGGAGTTCCGCGTTACATAACTT
ACGGTAAATGGCCCGCCTGGCTGACCGCCCAACGACCCCCGCCCATTGACGTCAATAATGACGTATGTTC
CCATAGTAACGCCAATAGGGACTTTCCATTGACGTCAATGGGTGGAGTATTTACGGTAAACTGCCCACTT
GGCAGTACATCAAGTGTATCATATGCCAAGTACGCCCCCTATTGACGTCAATGACGGTAAATGGCCCGCC
TGGCATTATGCCCAGTACATGACCTTATGGGACTTTCCTACTTGGCA
Features (pLannotate 1.2.2; 33 found; start..end, strand, type, name):
     35..234     +  promoter       CMV promoter: human cytomegalovirus (CMV) immediate early promoter
    252..432     +  LTR            5' LTR (truncated): truncated 5' long terminal repeat (LTR) from HIV-1
    479..604     +  misc_feature   HIV-1 Ψ: packaging signal of human immunodeficiency virus type 1
    588..951     +  CDS            HIV-1 gag (fragment): gag protein from human immunodeficiency virus 1; gag
   1097..1330    +  misc_feature   RRE: The Rev response element (RRE) of HIV-1 allows for Rev-dependent mRNA export from the nucleus to the cytoplasm.
   1707..1807    +  CDS            Rev (fragment): human immunodeficiency virus 1 (HIV-1) Rev protein; rev; enhances nuclear export of unspliced and incompletely spliced viral mRNAs
   1857..1974    +  misc_feature   cPPT/CTS: central polypurine tract and central termination sequence of HIV-1
   2025..2265    +  promoter       U6 promoter: RNA polymerase III promoter for human U6 snRNA
   2295..2370    +  misc_RNA       gRNA scaffold: guide RNA scaffold for the Streptococcus pyogenes CRISPR/Cas9 system
   2388..2406    +  CDS            small t antigen (fragment): SV40 (simian virus 40) small t antigen
   2432..2643    +  promoter       EF-1α core promoter: core promoter for human elongation factor EF-1α
   2719..3411    +  CDS            mScarlet-I: mScarlet-I is a basic (constitutively fluorescent) red fluorescent protein published in 2016, derived from synthetic construct. It is reported to be a rapidly-maturing monomer with moderate acid sensitivity.
   3478..3876    +  CDS            BSD: blasticidin S deaminase; Aspergillus terreus BSD; confers resistance to blasticidin
   3892..4480    +  misc_feature   WPRE: woodchuck hepatitis virus posttranscriptional regulatory element
   4531..4550    +  misc_feature   cPPT/CTS (fragment): central polypurine tract and central termination sequence of HIV-1
   4552..4785    +  LTR            3' LTR (ΔU3): self-inactivating 3' long terminal repeat (LTR) from HIV-1
   4817..5041    +  polyA_signal   bGH poly(A) signal: bovine growth hormone polyadenylation signal
   5045..5066    +  promoter       SV40 promoter (fragment): SV40 enhancer and early promoter
   5087..5515    +  rep_origin     f1 ori (sequence partly withheld): f1 bacteriophage origin of replication; arrow indicates direction of (+) strand synthesis
   5529..5858    +  promoter       SV40 promoter: SV40 enhancer and early promoter
   5906..5953    +  promoter       EM7 promoter: synthetic bacterial promoter&nbsp
   5972..6346    +  CDS            BleoR: antibiotic-binding protein; Sh ble from Streptoalloteichus hindustanus; confers resistance to bleomycin, phleomycin, and Zeocin™
   6356..6481    +  CDS            ble (fragment): BLE_KLEPN - Experimental evidence at protein level: Swiss-Prot protein existence level 1. Binding protein with a strong affinity to the bleomycin family of antibiotics. Binds to CL990; an antimitotic-antibiotic compound. From Klebsiella pneumoniae.
   6476..6597    +  polyA_signal   SV40 poly(A) signal: SV40 polyadenylation signal
   6670..6686    -  protein_bind   lac operator: The lac repressor binds to the lac operator to inhibit transcription in E. coli. This inhibition can be relieved by adding lactose or isopropyl-β-D-thiogalactopyranoside (IPTG). lac repressor encoded by lacI
   6694..6724    -  promoter       lac promoter: promoter for the E. coli lac operon
   6739..6760    -  protein_bind   CAP binding site: CAP binding activates transcription in the presence of cAMP. E. coli catabolite activator protein
   6773..6865    -  CDS            lacI (fragment): lac repressor; lacI; The lac repressor binds to the lac operator to inhibit transcription in E. coli. This inhibition can be relieved by adding lactose or isopropyl-β-D-thiogalactopyranoside (IPTG).
   7048..7636    -  rep_origin     ori: high-copy-number ColE1/pMB1/pBR322/pUC origin of replication
   7807..8667    -  CDS            AmpR: β-lactamase; bla; confers resistance to ampicillin, carbenicillin, and related antibiotics
   8668..8772    -  promoter       AmpR promoter: bla
   8831..8883    -  misc_feature   bom (fragment): basis of mobility region from pBR322
   9038..34      +  enhancer       CMV enhancer (across the origin): human cytomegalovirus immediate early enhancer
