[The description below was written by a language model from this plasmid's Addgene catalogue record and pLannotate feature annotations shown in this document.]
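Description:
pW403-lenti-sg3-mmItgb1-pEF1s-NLS-mScarlet-I-P2A-BlastR is a third-generation, self-inactivating HIV-1-based lentiviral transfer plasmid built on the pW212 backbone. It is designed to deliver a Streptococcus pyogenes Cas9 guide RNA against mouse Itgb1 (integrin β1) together with a nuclear red fluorescent marker and a drug-selection gene. In bacteria it replicates from a high-copy ColE1/pUC-type origin and is selected with ampicillin (AmpR). The backbone outside the viral region also carries an f1 origin and an SV40/EM7-driven bleomycin/Zeocin resistance cassette. This cassette would not be packaged into virus.

The viral genome is transcribed from a chimeric CMV enhancer/promoter fused to a truncated 5' LTR, making packaging Tat-independent. It contains the Ψ packaging signal with a gag fragment, the RRE for Rev-dependent nuclear export, the cPPT/CTS, a WPRE to boost transcript expression, and a ΔU3 3' LTR followed by a bGH polyadenylation signal. Two expression units sit between these elements. A human U6 Pol III promoter drives the Itgb1-targeting spacer (guide #3) joined to the SpCas9 gRNA scaffold. Downstream, a short EF-1α core promoter drives NLS-mScarlet-I, linked through a P2A self-cleaving peptide to blasticidin S deaminase. One transcript therefore yields both a nuclear-localised red reporter and blasticidin resistance.

No Cas9 gene is annotated, so the nuclease must be supplied separately. Transduced cells can be identified by red nuclei or enriched with blasticidin. The associated publication concerns gene knockout in salivary gland epithelial explant cultures. The 9,383 nt sequence record is labelled a partial NGS result, and the cloning sites are not recorded.
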