Addgene plasmid #189952: pW403-lenti-sg3-mmItgb1-pEF1s-NLS-mScarlet-I-P2A-BlastR
Purpose: Lentiviral vector to co-express a mouse Itgb1 spsgRNA (sg3-Itgb1) with NLS-mScarlet-I
Depositing lab: Kenneth Yamada. Depositing organization: National Institute of Dental and Craniofacial Research (NIDCR). Publication: Efficient Gene Knockout in Salivary Gland Epithelial Explant Cultures. Sekiguchi R, Mehlferber MM, Matsumoto K, Wang S. J Dent Res. 2023 Feb;102(2):197-206. doi: 10.1177/00220345221128201. Epub 2022 Nov 10. PubMed 36366748.
Backbone
  Vector backbone: pW212 (Addgene #170810)
  Vector type: Mammalian Expression, Lentiviral
Growth in bacteria
  Bacterial resistance: Ampicillin, 100 μg/mL
  Growth temperature: 30°C
  Growth strain: NEB Stable
  Copy number: High Copy
Gene/Insert
  Gene/Insert name: NLS-mScarlet-I-P2A-BlastR; Itgb1 spsgRNA #3
  gRNA/shRNA sequence: AAGCAGGGCCAAATTGTGGG
  Species: Synthetic; B. coriaceae
  Insert size (bp): 1209
  Cloning method: Restriction Enzyme; 5′ cloning site unknown (unknown if destroyed)
Terms and licenses: Academic/Nonprofit Terms; Industry Terms: Not Available to Industry
Depositor comments: 3rd generation lentiviral backbone. Please visit https://doi.org/10.1101/2022.02.28.482127 for bioRxiv preprint.
How to cite: pW403-lenti-sg3-mmItgb1-pEF1s-NLS-mScarlet-I-P2A-BlastR was a gift from Kenneth Yamada (Addgene plasmid # 189952 ; http://n2t.net/addgene:189952 ; RRID:Addgene_189952)
